>Addgene plasmid #64004 | pST50Trc4-DHFRSTR | depositor full sequence | sequence record 177410 | Full Sequence
GGCACCATGCATCGATCCCGCGAAATTAATACGACTCACTATAGGGAGACCACAACGGTTTCCCTCCGGC
TCCGGAAATAATTTTGTTTAACTTTAAGAAGGAGATATACATATGGGATCCATCAGTCTGATTGCGGCGC
TAGCGGTAGATCGCGTTATCGGCATGGAAAACGCCATGCCATGGAACCTGCCTGCCGATCTCGCCTGGTT
TAAACGCAACACCTTAAATAAACCCGTGATTATGGGGCGCCATACCTGGGAATCAATCGGTAGGCCTTTG
CCCGGCCGCAAAAATATTATCCTCAGCAGTCAACCCGGGACCGATGATCGGGTTACCTGGGTTAAATCGG
TCGACGAAGCCATCGCGGCGTGTGGTGACGTACCAGAAATCATGGTGATTGGCGGCGGACGCGTTTATGA
ACAGTTCTTGCCAAAAGCGCAAAAACTGTATCTGACGCATATCGATGCAGAAGTGGAAGGCGACACCCAT
TTTCCGGATTACGAGCCGGATGACTGGGAATCGGTATTCAGCGAATTCCACGATGCTGATGCGCAGAACT
CGCATAGCTATTGTTTCGAAATCCTCGAGCGTCGTGCCGGCAGCGCTTGGAGCCACCCGCAGTTCGAAAA
ATAATGTACAACGCGTGCGCGCTGATCCGGCTGCTAACAAAGCCCGAAAGGAAGCTGAGTTGGCTGCTGC
CACCGCTGAGCAATAACTAGCATAACCCCTTGGGGCCTCTAAACGGGTCTTGAGGGGTTTTTTGCTGAAA
GGAGGAACTATATCGGGATTAGCCCGCCTAATGAGCGGGCTTTTTTTTAATTCCCCTATTTGTTTATTTT
TCTAAATACATTCAAATATGTATCCGCTCATGAGACAATAACCCTGATAAATGCTTCAATAATATTGAAA
AAGGAAGAGTATGAGTATTCAACATTTCCGTGTCGCCCTTATTCCCTTTTTTGCGGCATTTTGCCTTCCT
GTTTTTGCTCACCCAGAAACGCTCGTGAAAGTAAAAGACGCAGAGGACCAATTGGGGGCACGAGTGGGAT
ACATAGAACTGGACTTGAATAGCGGTAAAATCCTTGAGAGTTTTCGCCCTGAAGAGCGTTTTCCAATGAT
GAGCACTTTCAAAGTTCTGCTATGTGGAGCAGTATTATCCCGTGTAGATGCGGGGCAAGAGCAACTCGGA
CGACGAATACACTATTCGCAGAATGACTTGGTTGAATACTCCCCAGTGACAGAAAAGCACCTTACGGACG
GAATGACGGTAAGAGAATTATGTAGTGCCGCCATAACGATGAGTGATAACACTGCGGCGAACTTACTTCT
GACAACCATCGGTGGACCGAAGGAATTAACCGCTTTTTTGCACAATATGGGAGACCATGTAACTCGCCTT
GACCGTTGGGAACCAGAACTGAATGAAGCCATACCAAACGACGAGCGAGACACCACAATGCCTGCGGCAA
TGGCAACAACATTACGCAAACTATTAACTGGCGAACTACTTACTCTGGCTTCACGGCAACAATTAATAGA
CTGGCTTGAAGCGGATAAAGTTGCAGGACCACTACTGCGTTCGGCACTTCCTGCTGGCTGGTTTATTGCT
GATAAATCTGGGGCAGGAGAGCGTGGTTCACGGGGTATCATTGCCGCACTTGGACCAGATGGTAAGCCTT
CCCGTATCGTAGTTATCTACACGACGGGTAGTCAGGCAACTATGGACGAACGAAATAGACAGATTGCTGA
AATAGGGGCTTCACTGATTAAGCATTGGTAAACCGATACAATTAAAGGCTCCTTTTGGAGCCTTTTTTTT
TGGACGGACCGGTAGAAAAGATCAAAGGATCTTCTTGAGATCCTTTTTTTCTGCGCGTAATCTGCTGCTT
GCAAACAAAAAAACCACCGCTACCAGCGGTGGTTTGTTTGCCGGATCAAGAGCTACCAACTCTTTTTCCG
AAGGTAACTGGCTTCAGCAGAGCGCAGATACCAAATACTGTCCTTCTAGTGTAGCCGTAGTTAGGCCACC
ACTTCAAGAACTCTGTAGCACCGCCTACATACCTCGCTCTGCTAATCCTGTTACCAGTGGCTGCTGCCAG
TGGCGATAAGTCGTGTCTTACCGGGTTGGACTCAAGACGATAGTTACCGGATAAGGCGCAGCGGTCGGGC
TGAACGGGGGGTTCGTGCACACAGCCCAGCTTGGAGCGAACGACCTACACCGAACTGAGATACCTACAGC
GTGAGCTATGAGAAAGCGCCACGCTTCCCGAAGGGAGAAAGGCGGACAGGTATCCGGTAAGCGGCAGGGT
CGGAACAGGAGAGCGCACGAGGGAGCTTCCAGGGGGAAACGCCTGGTATCTTTATAGTCCTGTCGGGTTT
CGCCACCTCTGACTTGAGCGTCGATTTTTGTGATGCTCGTCAGGGGGGCGGAGCCTATGGAAAAACGCCA
GCAACGCGGCCTTTTTACGGTTCCTGGCCTTTTGCTGGCCTTTTGCTCACATGTTCTTTCCTGCGTTATC
CCCTGATTCTGTGGATAACCGTATTACCGCCTTTGAGTGAGCTGATACCGCTCGCCGCAGCCGAACGACC
GAGCGCAGCGAGTCAGTGAGCGAGGAAGCGGAAGAGCGCCTGATGCGGTATTTTCTCCTTACGCATCTGT
GCGGTATTTCACACCGCAATGGTGCACTCTCAGTACAATCTGCTCTGATGCCGCATAGTTAAGCCAGTAT
ACACTCCGCTATCGCTACGTGACTGGGTCATGGCTGCGCCCCGACACCCGCCAACACCCGCTGACGCGCC
CTGACGGGCTTGTCTGCTCCCGGCATCCGCTTACAGACAAGCTGTGACCGTCTCCGGGAGCTGCATGTGT
CAGAGGTTTTCACCGTCATCACCGAAACGCGCGAGGCAGCTGCGGTAAAGCTCATCAGCGTGGTCGTGAA
GCGATTCACAGATGTCTGCCTGTTCATCCGCGTCCAGCTCGTTGAGTTTCTCCAGAAGCGTTAATGTCTG
GCTTCTGATAAAGCGGGCCATGTTAAGGGCGGTTTTTTCCTGTTTGGTCACTGATGCCTCCGTGTAAGGG
GGATTTCTGTTCATGGGGTAATGATACCGATGAAACGAGAGAGGATGCTCACGATACGGGTTACTGATGA
TGAACATGCCCGGTTACTGGAACGTTGTGAGGGTAAACAACTGGCGGTATGGATGCGGCGGGACCAGAGA
AAAATCACTCAGGGTCAATGCCAGCGCTTCGTTAATACAGATGTAGGTGTT
Features (pLannotate 1.2.2; 13 found; start..end, strand, type, name):
     27..45      +  promoter       T7 promoter: promoter for bacteriophage T7 RNA polymerase
     83..105     +  RBS            RBS: efficient ribosome binding site from bacteriophage T7 gene 10 (Olins and Rangwala, 1989)
    122..595     +  CDS            folA: DYR_ECOLI - Also known as tmrA. Experimental evidence at protein level: Swiss-Prot protein existence level 1. Key enzyme in folate metabolism. Catalyzes an essential reaction for de novo glycine and purine synthesis, and for DNA precursor synthesis. From Escherichia coli (strain K12).
    608..630     +  CDS            Strep-Tag II (fragment): peptide that binds Strep-Tactin®, an engineered form of streptavidin
    660..709     +  CDS            SET1 (fragment): solubility-enhancement tag derived from T7 phage gene 10B
    717..764     +  terminator     T7 terminator: transcription terminator for bacteriophage T7 RNA polymerase
    829..920     +  promoter       AmpR promoter: bla
    921..1778    +  CDS            bla: BLAT_ECOLX - Experimental evidence at protein level: Swiss-Prot protein existence level 1. TEM-type are the most prevalent beta-lactamases in enterobacteria; they hydrolyze the beta-lactam bond in susceptible beta-lactam antibiotics, thus conferring resistance to penicillins and cephalosporins. TEM-3 and TEM-4 are capable of hydrolyzing cefotaxime and ceftazidime. TEM-5 is capable of hydrolyzing ceftazidime. TEM-6 is capable of hydrolyzing ceftazidime and aztreonam. TEM-8/CAZ-2, TEM- 16/CAZ-7 and TEM-24/CAZ-6 are markedly active against ceftazidime. IRT- 4 shows resistance to beta-lactamase in
   1785..1824    +  terminator     fd terminator: central terminator from bacteriophage fd (Otsuka and Kunisawa, 1982)
   1855..2443    +  rep_origin     ori: high-copy-number ColE1/pMB1/pBR322/pUC origin of replication
   2629..2768    -  misc_feature   bom: basis of mobility region from pBR322
   2870..3061    -  CDS            rop: Rop protein, which maintains plasmids at low copy number; rop
   3101..3211    +  CDS            mbeC (fragment): MBEC_ECOLX - Experimental evidence at protein level: Swiss-Prot protein existence level 1. Required for efficient mobilization of ColE1 plasmid and is thus essential to promote the specific transfer of the plasmid during conjugation. Probably functions by inducing DNA bending, helping the MbeA relaxase to melt the DNA around the nic site and cleave the phosphodiester bond. Binds specifically double-stranded DNA (dsDNA) containing the ColE1 oriT but does not recognize the inverted repeat (IR). From Escherichia coli.
