[The description below was written by a language model from this plasmid's Addgene catalogue record and pLannotate feature annotations shown in this document.]
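Description:
pST50Trc4-DHFRSTR is a small (about 3.3 kb) bacterial expression plasmid on the pST50Trc backbone. It serves as the position 4 transfer vector of the pST44 polycistronic suite, a system for co-expressing the subunits of protein complexes in Escherichia coli. It is catalogued as an empty backbone. It replicates from a ColE1/pMB1-type origin, and the annotation also finds the pBR322-derived bom site, the rop gene and a fragment of mbeC. The presence of rop suggests pBR322-like rather than very high copy number, although the record lists copy number as unknown. Selection is by ampicillin through the TEM beta-lactamase gene (bla), which has its own promoter and is followed by a phage fd terminator.

The expression cassette consists of a T7 promoter, the efficient ribosome binding site from phage T7 gene 10, an open reading frame and a T7 terminator, so transcription depends on a host that supplies T7 RNA polymerase. The reading frame currently holds E. coli folA, encoding dihydrofolate reductase (DHFR), fused at its C-terminus to a single Strep-tag II for capture on Strep-Tactin resin. DHFR acts as a placeholder and positive control for expression. It sits in a BamHI–NgoMIV cassette, so it can be swapped for a gene of interest, which then inherits the vector's translation signals and C-terminal tag. The complete translation cassette is then excised with BspEI and MluI for transfer into the fourth slot of a pST44 polycistronic plasmid. A short match to the T7 gene 10B-derived SET1 tag lies between the tag and the terminator; it is probably residual phage-derived sequence rather than a functional fusion.
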