Addgene plasmid #64004: pST50Trc4-DHFRSTR
Purpose: (Empty Backbone) Position 4 transfer plasmid for pST44 polycistronic plasmid suite; C-term single tag; contains DHFR gene in BamHI-NgoMIV cassette as positive control
Depositing lab: Song Tan. Depositing organization: Pennsylvania State University. Publication: The pST44 polycistronic expression system for producing protein complexes in Escherichia coli. Tan S, Kern RC, Selleck W. Protein Expr Purif. 2005 Apr;40(2):385-95. 10.1016/j.pep.2004.12.002 PubMed 15766881.
Backbone
  Vector backbone: pST50Trc
  Vector type: Bacterial Expression
  Tag / fusion protein: Strep II (STR) (C terminal on backbone)
Growth in bacteria
  Bacterial resistance: Ampicillin, 100 μg/mL
  Growth temperature: 37°C
  Growth strain: DH5alpha
  Copy number: Unknown
Gene/Insert
  Gene/Insert name: None
  Tag / fusion protein: Strep II (STR) (C terminal on backbone)
Terms and licenses: Academic/Nonprofit Terms; Industry Terms: Not Available to Industry
Depositor comments: Replace DHFR with GOI using BamHI/NgoMIV; Clone out cassette using BspEI/MluI
How to cite: pST50Trc4-DHFRSTR was a gift from Song Tan (Addgene plasmid # 64004 ; http://n2t.net/addgene:64004 ; RRID:Addgene_64004)
