>Addgene plasmid #64004 | pST50Trc4-DHFRSTR | addgene partial sequence | sequence record 129344 | T7term 5'-GCTAGTTATTGCTCAGCGG-3'
AGCCGGATCAGCGCGCACGCGTTGTACATTATTTTTCGAACTGCGGGTGGCTCCAAGCGCTGCCGGCACG
ACGCTCGAGGATTTCGAAACAATAGCTATGCGAGTTCTGCGCATCAGCATCGTGGAATTCGCTGAATACC
GATTCCCAGTCATCCGGCTCGTAATCCGGAAAATGGGTGTCGCCTTCCACTTCTGCATCGATATGCGTCA
GATACAGTTTTTGCGCTTTTGGCAAGAACTGTTCATAAACGCGTCCGCCGCCAATCACCATGATTTCTGG
TACGTCACCACACGCCGCGATGGCTTCGTCGACCGATTTAACCCAGGTAACCCGATCATCGGTCCCGGGT
TGACTGCTGAGGATAATATTTTTGCGGCCGGGCAAAGGCCTACCGATTGATTCCCAGGTATGGCGCCCCA
TAATCACGGGTTTATTTAAGGTGTTGCGTTTAAACCAGGCGAGATCGGCAGGCAGGTTCCATGGCATGGC
GTTTTCCATGCCGATAACGCGATCTACCGCTAGCGCCGCAATCAGACTGATGGATCCCATATGTATATCT
CCTTCTTAAAGTTAAACAAAATTATTTCCGGAGCCGGAGGGAAACCGTTGTGGTCTCCCTATAGTGAGTC
GTATTAATTTCGCGGGATCGATGCATGGTGCCAACACCTACATCTGTATTAACGAAGCGCTGGCATTGAC
CC
